>Addgene plasmid #29207 | pEMS1410 | addgene partial sequence | sequence record 39582 | EGFP-N 5'-CGTCGCCGTCCAGCTCGACCAG-3'
ACCATGGTGGCGGAAGTTCCTATACCTTTTGAAGAATAGGAACTTCGGCGCGCCACGCGTGGCCGGCCCC
GCAGCTGGGTCACGCTCGGTCCCGCTGGGGGCGCGGCTGGGGGACGCCCGGTTGGGGTTGGGGTGGGGCG
GGGCCTCAGGGGGTCCGCCCTCAGGCCGCACCCCCAGACCACGCCTGCGGCCGTGCCCCGTTGCCTCCAG
ATGTGGGGTGCAGTCCCTGCAGGCGCGCCGGGTGGGAGGGATGGGGGCGGCTGGAGTCTCAGCGGGGTGA
GAGGGGGGCGAGGGCAGGGTTTCGAGCTGGGGACAAGCTGGGGTAAGGTGGGGTGCCGGCTGATGGGCTC
TGAGGGCGGGGCTGGGGTGCTGAGCTGCAAAGGAGCTTTTTGGGAGCAGATTGTAGGGGCAGACTGGGAG
GTGAGCTGGGGTGAGCGTGGGGGCCGGCTGACGGTGGGCTGGGATGCAGGCTGGAGAGACTTGGGGAACT
TCCGTCCAGGCTCAGGGGCAGAGGGTGGGGGTAGACCGGGGAGGGAGCTGAGGTGAGGATGAAGCGCTGG
CTGATGATGGCCTAGAGGAGTCTGGGGGTAGACTGGAGGAAGGTGGA
