>Addgene plasmid #29207 | pEMS1410 | addgene partial sequence | sequence record 39714 | pEMS1307-fwd 5'-ccgcacgtctaagaaaccat-3'
AAAATAGGCGTATCACGAGGCCCTTTCGTCTTCAAGAATTAATTCCGATCATATTCAATAACCCTTAATG
AATTCGAGCTCCTAGGCCGGCCGGCAGTAGACACAACTCCCTGGGAGTTTGTTGGGGCATGGTTGGTTCC
ATGGAGGAGAGGTGTTGGAACCCAACTCTGTAGAATGGCCAGGGCTTCCCCACTGCAGAGCCAGGGTGGG
GAGTCCAGGAAAGGGAGCATTGCTCCCTGGTGCAGGCTTGGGGGAACTGGCTGCCCCCCTCCCACCTGAC
AACCCCATCCTACTGTTCCAGCCTGCAAGCTATGTGCAACCGCCTTTGGGGCTGTGGGACCGAGTGGAGA
CTAAGACTCTCCTGGAGAGAGCTGTAGGGCCGAGTCTGTGTGGGATGTGGGTGGACACCTGGGCCTGGAC
CATCCTCTTGGTTTGTCTTGGCTGGTGTAGGGTGTGCGTGTGTGTAAGCCAGCCCCCTGCTGCCCTGGTC
AGCTTGTTTTATGACCCCTGGCCTGTGGGCAGAAGGCCTGGCTGTGGGCACCATCAGTCTCACTAGAGGC
TCTGTGGCCACCCCTACACCTGCTGCCCACCCCTCAGGCAGAA
