[The description below was written by a language model from this plasmid's Addgene catalogue record.]
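Description:
pEMS1410 is a MiniPromoter reporter plasmid from the Pleiades Promoter Project, a collection of compact human regulatory sequences designed to drive selective expression in defined brain regions and cell types. It is built on the large pEMS1306 backbone (about 16.5 kb without insert), is maintained as a high-copy plasmid in standard E. coli cloning strains, and is selected with ampicillin. The record does not describe the origin of replication or the other elements that make up this sizeable backbone, and no feature table is provided, so its remaining content cannot be detailed here.

The insert is Ple171, a roughly 2 kb MiniPromoter assembled from human regulatory sequence of RAMP3 (receptor activity modifying protein 3). It was cloned by restriction digestion into an FseI site, with the same enzyme used at both ends; whether those sites remain intact is not recorded. Although the catalogue lists EGFP-NLS as a C-terminal tag on the backbone, the insert is a promoter rather than a coding sequence. The practical arrangement is therefore that Ple171 sits upstream of a backbone-encoded EGFP carrying a nuclear localisation signal. Transcription from the MiniPromoter would yield nuclear-concentrated green fluorescence, which makes individual expressing cells easier to identify in dense tissue.

The construct is intended for assessing whether Ple171 reproduces a RAMP3-like expression pattern. The depositor states, however, that reporter expression under this MiniPromoter has not been tested in this plasmid, so its activity and specificity remain unvalidated. Distribution is limited to academic and nonprofit users.
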