Addgene plasmid #29207: pEMS1410
Purpose: Expression of the reporter gene under the control of the MiniPromoter in this plasmid has not been tested
Depositing lab: Elizabeth Simpson. Depositing organization: University of British Columbia. Publication: A regulatory toolbox of MiniPromoters to drive selective expression in the brain. Portales-Casamar E, Swanson DJ, Liu L, de Leeuw CN, Banks KG, Ho Sui SJ, Fulton DL, Ali J, Amirabbasi M, Arenillas DJ, Babyak N, Black SF, Bonaguro RJ, Brauer E, Candido TR, Castellarin M, Chen J, Chen Y, Cheng JC, Chopra V, Docking TR, Dreolini L, D'Souza CA, Flynn EK, Glenn R, Hatakka K, Hearty TG, Imanian B, Jiang S, Khorasan-zadeh S, Komljenovic I, Laprise S, Liao NY, Lim JS, Lithwick S, Liu F, Liu J, Lu M, McConechy M, McLeod AJ, Milisavljevic M, Mis J, O'Connor K, Palma B, Palmquist DL, Schmouth JF, Swanson MI, Tam B, Ticoll A, Turner JL, Varhol R, Vermeulen J, Watkins RF, Wilson G, Wong BK, Wong SH, Wong TY, Yang GS, Ypsilanti AR, Jones SJ, Holt RA, Goldowitz D, Wasserman WW, Simpson EM. Proc Natl Acad Sci U S A. 2010 Sep 21. 107(38):16589-94. 10.1073/pnas.1009158107 PubMed 20807748.
Backbone
  Vector backbone: pEMS1306
  Backbone size w/o insert (bp): 16454
  Vector type: Pleiades Promoter Project [sic, Pleaides Plieades]
Growth in bacteria
  Bacterial resistance: Ampicillin, 100 μg/mL
  Growth temperature: 37°C
  Growth strain: DH5alpha
  Growth instructions: DH10B
  Copy number: High Copy
Gene/Insert
  Gene/Insert name: Ple171 (alt names: RAMP3; receptor activity modifying protein 3)
  Species: H. sapiens (human)
  Insert size (bp): 1978
  Entrez Gene: RAMP3
  Tag / fusion protein: EGFP-NLS (C terminal on backbone)
  Cloning method: Restriction Enzyme; 5′ cloning site FseI (unknown if destroyed); 3′ cloning site FseI (unknown if destroyed)
  Sequencing primers: 5′ Unknown
Terms and licenses: Academic/Nonprofit Terms; Industry Terms: Not Available to Industry
How to cite: pEMS1410 was a gift from Elizabeth Simpson (Addgene plasmid # 29207 ; http://n2t.net/addgene:29207 ; RRID:Addgene_29207)
